>Addgene plasmid #27105 | pEnt L1L3 tTA-3 | depositor full sequence | sequence record 12684 | Author sequence
CTTTCCTGCGTTATCCCCTGATTCTGTGGATAACCGTATTACCGCTAGCATGGATCTCGGGGACGTCTAA
CTACTAAGCGAGAGTAGGGAACTGCCAGGCATCAAATAAAACGAAAGGCTCAGTCGGAAGACTGGGCCTT
TCGTTTTATCTGTTGTTTGTCGGTGAACGCTCTCCTGAGTAGGACAAATCCGCCGGGAGCGGATTTGAAC
GTTGTGAAGCAACGGCCCGGAGGGTGGCGGGCAGGACGCCCGCCATAAACTGCCAGGCATCAAACTAAGC
AGAAGGCCATCCTGACGGATGGCCTTTTTGCGTTTCTACAAACTCTTCCTGTTAGTTAGTTACTTAAGCT
CGGGCCCCAAATAATGATTTTATTTTGACTGATAGTGACCTGTTCGTTGCAACAAATTGATAAGCAATGC
TTTTTTATAATGCCAACTTTGTACAAAAAAGCAGGCTGGCGCCGGAACCAATTCAGTCGACGTTTAAACA
TAACTTCGTATAGCATACATTATACGAAGTTATCTCGAGCCTCAGGAAACAGGGTACCCGGGGATCCACA
TATGTTAATTAACCTGCAGGTCGACGGATCCGGGGAATTCATATGTCTAGATTAGATAAAAGTAAAGTGA
TTAACAGCGCATTAGAGCTGCTTAATGAGGTCGGAATCGAAGGTTTAACAACCCGTAAACTCGCCCAGAA
GCTAGGTGTAGAGCAGCCTACATTGTATTGGCATGTAAAAAATAAGCGGGCTTTGCTCGACGCCTTAGCC
ATTGAGATGTTAGATAGGCACCATACTCACTTTTGCCCTTTAGAAGGGGAAAGCTGGCAAGATTTTTTAC
GTAATAACGCTAAAAGTTTTAGATGTGCTTTACTAAGTCATCGCGATGGAGCAAAAGTACATTTAGGTAC
ACGGCCTACAGAAAAACAGTATGAAACTCTCGAAAATCAATTAGCCTTTTTATGCCAACAAGGTTTTTCA
CTAGAGAATGCATTATATGCACTCAGCGCTGTGGGGCATTTTACTTTAGGTTGCGTATTGGAAGATCAAG
AGCATCAAGTCGCTAAAGAAGAAAGGGAAACACCTACTACTGATAGTATGCCGCCATTATTACGACAAGC
TATCGAATTATTTGATCACCAAGGTGCAGAGCCAGCCTTCTTATTCGGCCTTGAATTGATCATATGCGGA
TTAGAAAAACAACTTAAATGTGAAAGTGGGTCCGCGTACAGCCGCGCGCGTACGAAAAACAATTACGGGT
CTACCATCGAGGGCCTGCTCGATCTCCCGGACGACGACGCCCCCGAAGAGGCGGGGCTGGCGGCTCCGCG
CCTGTCCTTTCTCCCCGCGGGACACACGCGCAGACTGTCGACGGCCCCCCCGACCGATGTCAGCCTGGGG
GACGAGCTCCACTTAGACGGCGAGGACGTGGCGATGGCGCATGCCGACGCGCTAGACGATTTCGATCTGG
ACATGTTGGGGGACGGGGATTCCCCGGGTCCGGGATTTACCCCCCACGACTCCGCCCCCTACGGCGCTCT
GGATATGGCCGACTTCGAGTTTGAGCAGATGTTTACCGATGCCCTTGGAATTGACGAGTACGGTGGGTAG
GGGGCGCGAGGATCCTCTAGAGCTGAGAACTTCAGGGTGAGTTTGGGGACCCTTGATTGTTCTTTCTTTT
TCGCTATTGTAAAATTCATGTTATATGGAGGGGGCAAAGTTTTCAGGGTGTTGTTTAGAATGGGAAGATG
TCCCTTGTATCACCATGGACCCTCATGATAATTTTGTTTCTTTCACTTTCTACTCTGTTGACAACCATTG
TCTCCTCTTATTTTCTTTTCATTTTCTGTAACTTTTTCGTTAAACTTTAGCTTGCATTTGTAACGAATTT
TTAAATTCACTTTTGTTTATTTGTCAGATTGTAAGTACTTTCTCTAATCACTTTTTTTTCAAGGCAATCA
GGGTATATTATATTGTACTTCAGCACAGTTTTAGAGAACAATTGTTATAATTAAATGATAAGGTAGAATA
TTTCTGCATATAAATTCTGGCTGGCGTGGAAATATTCTTATTGGTAGAAACAACTACACCCTGGTCATCA
TCCTGCCTTTCTCTTTATGGTTACAATGATATACACTGTTTGAGATGAGGATAAAATACTCTGAGTCCAA
ACCGGGCCCCTCTGCTAACCATGTTCATGCCTTCTTCTTTTTCCTACAGCTCCTGGGCAACGTGCTGGTT
GTTGTGCTGTCTCATCATTTTGGCAAAGAATTCACTCCTCAGGTGCAGGCTGCCTATCAGAAGGTGGTGG
CTGGTGTGGCCAATGCCCTGGCTCACAAATACCACTGAGATCTTTTTCCCTCTGCCAAAAATTATGGGGA
CATCATGAAGCCCCTTGAGCATCTGACTTCTGGGTAATAAAGGAAATTTATTTTCATTGCAATAGTGTGT
TGGAATTTTTTGTGTCTCTCACTCGGAAGGACATATGGGAGGGCAAATCATTTAAAACATCAGAATGAGT
ATTTGGTTTAGAGTTTGGCAACATATGCCATATGCTGGCTGCCATGAACAAAGGTTGGCTATAAAGAGGT
CATCAGTATATGAAACAGCCCCCTGCTGTCCATTCCTTATTCCATAGAAAAGCCTTGACTTGAGGTTAGA
TTTTTTTTATATTTTGTTTTGTGTTATTTTTTTCTTTAACATCCCTAAAATTTTCCTTACATGTTTTACT
AGCCAGATTTTTCCTCCTCTCCTGACTACTCCCAGTCATAGCTGTCCCTCTTCTCTTATGGAGATCCCTC
GACTGCATTAATGAATCGGCCAACGCGCGGGGAGAGGCGGTTTGCGTATTGGGCGCTCTTCCGCTTCCTC
GCTCACTGACTCGCTGCGCTCGGTCGTTCGGCTGCGGCGAGCGGTATCAGCTCACTCAAAGGCGGTAATA
CGGTTATCCACAGAATCAGGGGATAACGCAGGAAAGAACATGTGAGCAAAAGGCCAGCAAAAGGCCAGGA
ACCGTAAAAAGGCCGCGTTGCTGGCGTTTTTCCATAGGCTCCGCCCCCCTGACGAGCATCACAAAAATCG
ACGCTCAAGTCAGAGGTGGCGAAACCCGACAGGACTATAAAGATACCAGGCGTTTCCCCCTGGAAGCTCC
CTCGTGCGCTCTCCTGTTCCGACCCTGCCGCTTACCGGATACCTGTCCGCCTTTCTCCCTTCGGGAAGCG
TGGCGCTTTCTCAATTAGCTCACGCTGTAGGTATCTCAGTTCGGTGTAGGTCGTTCGCTCCAAGCTGGGC
TGTGCGCGGCCGCAGATCTCAACTTTATTATACAAAGTTGGCATTATAAAAAAGCATTGCTTATCAATTT
GTTGCAACGAACAGGTCACTATCAGTCAAAATAAAATCATTATTTGATATCCTGCAGCTCTGGCCCGTGT
CTCAAAATCTCTGATGTTACATTGCACAAGATAAAAATATATCATCATGAACAATAAAACTGTCTGCTTA
CATAAACAGTAATACAAGGGGTGTTATGAGCCATATTCAACGGGAAACGTCGAGGCCGCGATTAAATTCC
AACATGGATGCTGATTTATATGGGTATAAATGGGCTCGCGATAATGTCGGGCAATCAGGTGCGACAATCT
ATCGCTTGTATGGGAAGCCCGATGCGCCAGAGTTGTTTCTGAAACATGGCAAAGGTAGCGTTGCCAATGA
TGTTACAGATGAGATGGTCAGACTAAACTGGCTGACGGAATTTATGCCTCTTCCGACCATCAAGCATTTT
ATCCGTACTCCTGATGATGCATGGTTACTCACCACTGCGATCCCCGGAAAAACAGCATTCCAGGTATTAG
AAGAATATCCTGATTCAGGTGAAAATATTGTTGATGCGCTGGCAGTGTTCCTGCGCCGGTTGCATTCGAT
TCCTGTTTGTAATTGTCCTTTTAACAGCGATCGCGTATTTCGTCTCGCTCAGGCGCAATCACGAATGAAT
AACGGTTTGGTTGATGCGAGTGATTTTGATGACGAGCGTAATGGCTGGCCTGTTGAACAAGTCTGGAAAG
AAATGCATAAACTTTTGCCATTCTCACCGGATTCAGTCGTCACTCATGGTGATTTCTCACTTGATAACCT
TATTTTTGACGAGGGGAAATTAATAGGTTGTATTGATGTTGGACGAGTCGGAATCGCAGACCGATACCAG
GATCTTGCCATCCTATGGAACTGCCTCGGTGAGTTTTCTCCTTCATTACAGAAACGGCTTTTTCAAAAAT
ATGGTATTGATAATCCTGATATGAATAAATTGCAGTTTCATTTGATGCTCGATGAGTTTTTCTAATCAGA
ATTGGTTAATTGGTTGTAACATTATTCAGATTGGGCCCCGTTCCACTGAGCGTCAGACCCCGTAGAAAAG
ATCAAAGGATCTTCTTGAGATCCTTTTTTTCTGCGCGTAATCTGCTGCTTGCAAACAAAAAAACCACCGC
TACCAGCGGTGGTTTGTTTGCCGGATCAAGAGCTACCAACTCTTTTTCCGAAGGTAACTGGCTTCAGCAG
AGCGCAGATACCAAATACTGTTCTTCTAGTGTAGCCGTAGTTAGGCCACCACTTCAAGAACTCTGTAGCA
CCGCCTACATACCTCGCTCTGCTAATCCTGTTACCAGTGGCTGCTGCCAGTGGCGATAAGTCGTGTCTTA
CCGGGTTGGACTCAAGACGATAGTTACCGGATAAGGCGCAGCGGTCGGGCTGAACGGGGGGTTCGTGCAC
ACAGCCCAGCTTGGAGCGAACGACCTACACCGAACTGAGATACCTACAGCGTGAGCTATGAGAAAGCGCC
ACGCTTCCCGAAGGGAGAAAGGCGGACAGGTATCCGGTAAGCGGCAGGGTCGGAACAGGAGAGCGCACGA
GGGAGCTTCCAGGGGGAAACGCCTGGTATCTTTATAGTCCTGTCGGGTTTCGCCACCTCTGACTTGAGCG
TCGATTTTTGTGATGCTCGTCAGGGGGGCGGAGCCTATGGAAAAACGCCAGCAACGCGGCCTTTTTACGG
TTCCTGGCCTTTTGCTGGCCTTTTGCTCACATGTT
Features (pLannotate 1.2.2; 15 found; start..end, strand, type, name):
      1..46      +  rep_origin     RSF ori (fragment): Plasmids containing the RSF 1030 origin of replication can be propagated in E. coli cells that contain additional plasmids with compatible origins.
    106..149     -  terminator     rrnB T1 terminator: Escherichia coli rrnB; transcription terminator T1 from the E. coli rrnB gene
    281..308     +  terminator     rrnB T2 terminator: transcription terminator T2 from the E. coli rrnB gene
    358..457     +  protein_bind   attL1: mutant version of attL; recombination site for the Gateway® LR reaction LR Clonase™
    490..523     +  protein_bind   loxP: Cre-mediated recombination occurs in the 8-bp core sequence (GCATACAT). Cre recombinase
    603..1610    +  CDS            tTA: tetracycline-controlled transactivator, comprising a fusion of the tetracycline repressor TetR with the C-terminal activation domain of herpes simplex virus VP16 In the Tet-Off® system, tTA binds to the Tet-responsive element and stimulates transcription only in the absence of tetracycline or doxycycline.
   1647..2219    +  intron         β-globin intron: intron from rabbit β-globin gene
   2223..2345    +  CDS            HBB: HBB_COLGU - Experimental evidence at transcript level: Swiss-Prot protein existence level 2. Involved in oxygen transport from the lung to the various peripheral tissues. From Colobus guereza (Mantled guereza) (Eastern black-and-white colobus monkey).
   2416..2471    +  polyA_signal   β-globin poly(A) signal: rabbit β-globin polyadenylation signal (Gil and Proudfoot, 1987)
   2803..2856    -  CDS            lacI (fragment): lac repressor; lacI; The lac repressor binds to the lac operator to inhibit transcription in E. coli. This inhibition can be relieved by adding lactose or isopropyl-β-D-thiogalactopyranoside (IPTG).
   3039..3294    -  rep_origin     ori (fragment): high-copy-number ColE1/pMB1/pBR322/pUC origin of replication
   3310..3330    -  protein_bind   attB3: mutant version of attB; core recombination site for the Gateway® BP reaction BP Clonase™
   3321..3406    -  protein_bind   attL1 (fragment): mutant version of attL; recombination site for the Gateway® LR reaction LR Clonase™
   3526..4335    +  CDS            KanR: aminoglycoside phosphotransferase; aph(3')-Ia; confers resistance to kanamycin in bacteria or G418 (Geneticin®) in eukaryotes
   4425..5013    +  rep_origin     ori: high-copy-number ColE1/pMB1/pBR322/pUC origin of replication
