[The description below was written by a language model from this plasmid's Addgene catalogue record and pLannotate feature annotations shown in this document.]
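Description:
pEnt L1L3 tTA-3 is a Gateway entry vector built on the Invitrogen pEntr2B backbone. It is propagated in E. coli as a high-copy plasmid through a ColE1/pUC-type origin and selected with kanamycin (KanR, aph(3')-Ia). The depositor removed the original attL2 site and replaced it with an oligonucleotide-encoded attL3 site preceded by a polylinker, so the cargo is flanked by attL1 and attL3 rather than the usual attL1/attL2 pair. This makes it one module for multi-fragment LR recombination. The automated annotation does not name an attL3. It labels the region downstream of the cargo as an attB3 core overlapping an "attL1 fragment", which most likely corresponds to the engineered attL3. The rrnB T1 and T2 terminators upstream of attL1 are standard entry-vector elements that insulate the cassette from read-through transcription in bacteria.

The payload is the tetracycline-controlled transactivator tTA, a TetR–VP16 activation domain fusion that drives Tet-responsive promoters only in the absence of tetracycline or doxycycline (Tet-Off). It was PCR-cloned from pUHG15-1 together with its polyadenylation region. The annotation shows this region as a rabbit β-globin intron, a short β-globin coding remnant and the β-globin poly(A) signal. A loxP site lies between attL1 and tTA. No promoter is present upstream of tTA: the construct is intended to receive a promoter of choice via the PacI and SbfI sites, and the depositor notes that it lacks an insulator sequence. The associated publication indicates use in assembling single-construct tetracycline-regulated expression systems for embryonic stem cells and mice. The deposited sequence (about 5.1 kb) is longer than the catalogue backbone and insert sizes suggest, and it includes small lacI and ori fragments that probably came in with the cloned fragment.
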