Addgene plasmid #27105: pEnt L1L3 tTA-3
Depositing lab: Edward Hsiao. Depositing organization: J. David Gladstone Institutes. Publication: Constitutive Gs activation using a single-construct tetracycline-inducible expression system in embryonic stem cells and mice. Hsiao EC, Nguyen TD, Ng JK, Scott MJ, Chang WC, Zahed H, Conklin BR. Stem Cell Res Ther. 2011 Mar 4. 2(2):11. 10.1186/scrt52 PubMed 21375737.
Backbone
  Vector backbone: pEntr2B
  Backbone manufacturer: Invitrogen
  Backbone size w/o insert (bp): 2300
  Vector type: Gateway entry vector
Growth in bacteria
  Bacterial resistance: Kanamycin, 50 μg/mL
  Growth temperature: 37°C
  Growth strain: DH5alpha
  Copy number: High Copy
Gene/Insert
  Gene/Insert name: tetracycline transactivator (alt name: tTA)
  Insert size (bp): 1100
  Cloning method: Gateway Cloning
  Sequencing primers: 5′ TCTACAAACTCTTCCTGTTAGT; 3′ AGAGATTTTGAGACACGGGC
Terms and licenses: Academic/Nonprofit Terms; Industry Terms: Not Available to Industry
Depositor comments: Gateway L1L3 entry vector containing the tTA regulator. Promoters can be inserted using PacI and SbfI. Does not contain insulator sequence. Plasmid was constructed as follows: The pEntr2B entry vector (Invitrogen) was digested with PstI and XhoI to remove the attL2 site. Oligonucleotides containing SalI-XhoI-Bsu36I-NdeI-PacI-EcoRI-NotI flanking the attL3 sequence on the 5' side and PstI on the 3' side were ligated in to create an intermediate plasmid carrying attL1 and attL3 sites. A LoxP sequence was introduced at the XhoI site. The tTA and pA sequences were subsequently cloned into the EcoRI/NotI sites by PCR cloning from pUHG15-1 to generate pEntL1L3 tTA-3.
How to cite: pEnt L1L3 tTA-3 was a gift from Edward Hsiao (Addgene plasmid # 27105 ; http://n2t.net/addgene:27105 ; RRID:Addgene_27105)
