>Addgene plasmid #27105 | pEnt L1L3 tTA-3 | addgene partial sequence | sequence record 33374 | 27105 with Bglob-intron-R
GGGTCCCCAAACTCACCCTGAAGTTCTCAGCTCTAGAGGATCCTCGCGCCCCCTACCCACCGTACTCGTC
AATTCCAAGGGCATCGGTAAACATCTGCTCAAACTCGAAGTCGGCCATATCCAGAGCGCCGTAGGGGGCG
GAGTCGTGGGGGGTAAATCCCGGACCCGGGGAATCCCCGTCCCCCAACATGTCCAGATCGAAATCGTCTA
GCGCGTCGGCATGCGCCATCGCCACGTCCTCGCCGTCTAAGTGGAGCTCGTCCCCCAGGCTGACATCGGT
CGGGGGGGCCGTCGACAGTCTGCGCGTGTGTCCCGCGGGGAGAAAGGACAGGCGCGGAGCCGCCAGCCCC
GCCTCTTCGGGGGCGTCGTCGTCCGGGAGATCGAGCAGGCCCTCGATGGTAGACCCGTAATTGTTTTTCG
TACGCGCGCGGCTGTACGCGGACCCACTTTCACATTTAAGTTGTTTTTCTAATCCGCATATGATCAATTC
AAGGCCGAATAAGAAGGCTGGCTCTGCACCTTGGTGATCAAATAATTCGATAGCTTGTCGTAATAATGGC
GGCATACTATCAGTAGTAGGTGTTTCCCTTTCTTCTTTAGCGACTTGATGCTCTTGATCTTCCAATACGC
AACCTAAAGTAAAATGCCCCACA
